>Addgene plasmid #220078 | TagBFP2-C1-SACM1LdeltaTMD-Fis1tail | addgene full sequence | sequence record 434125 | Addgene NGS Result
TAGTTATTAATAGTAATCAATTACGGGGTCATTAGTTCATAGCCCATATATGGAGTTCCGCGTTACATAA
CTTACGGTAAATGGCCCGCCTGGCTGACCGCCCAACGACCCCCGCCCATTGACGTCAATAATGACGTATG
TTCCCATAGTAACGCCAATAGGGACTTTCCATTGACGTCAATGGGTGGAGTATTTACGGTAAACTGCCCA
CTTGGCAGTACATCAAGTGTATCATATGCCAAGTACGCCCCCTATTGACGTCAATGACGGTAAATGGCCC
GCCTGGCATTATGCCCAGTACATGACCTTATGGGACTTTCCTACTTGGCAGTACATCTACGTATTAGTCA
TCGCTATTACCATGGTGATGCGGTTTTGGCAGTACATCAATGGGCGTGGATAGCGGTTTGACTCACGGGG
ATTTCCAAGTCTCCACCCCATTGACGTCAATGGGAGTTTGTTTTGGCACCAAAATCAACGGGACTTTCCA
AAATGTCGTAACAACTCCGCCCCATTGACGCAAATGGGCGGTAGGCGTGTACGGTGGGAGGTCTATATAA
GCAGAGCTGGTTTAGTGAACCGTCAGATCCGCTAGCGCTACCGGTCGCCACCATGGTGAGCGAGCTGATT
AAGGAGAACATGCACATGAAGCTGTACATGGAGGGCACCGTGGACAACCATCACTTCAAGTGCACATCCG
AGGGCGAAGGCAAGCCCTACGAGGGCACCCAGACCATGAGAATCAAGGTGGTCGAGGGCGGCCCTCTCCC
CTTCGCCTTCGACATCCTGGCTACTAGCTTCCTCTACGGCAGCAAGACCTTCATCAACCACACCCAGGGC
ATCCCCGACTTCTTCAAGCAGTCCTTCCCTGAGGGCTTCACATGGGAGAGAGTCACCACATACGAAGACG
GGGGCGTGCTGACCGCTACCCAGGACACCAGCCTCCAGGACGGCTGCCTCATCTACAACGTCAAGATCAG
AGGGGTGAACTTCACATCCAACGGCCCTGTGATGCAGAAGAAAACACTCGGCTGGGAGGCCTTCACCGAG
ACGCTGTACCCCGCTGACGGCGGCCTGGAAGGCAGAAACGACATGGCCCTGAAGCTCGTGGGCGGGAGCC
ATCTGATCGCAAACGCCAAGACCACATATAGATCCAAGAAACCCGCTAAGAACCTCAAGATGCCTGGCGT
CTACTATGTGGACTACAGACTGGAAAGAATCAAGGAGGCCAACAACGAGACCTACGTCGAGCAGCACGAG
GTGGCAGTGGCCAGATACTGCGACCTCCCTAGCAAACTGGGGCACAAGCTTAATTCCGGACTCAGATCTA
TGGCGACGGCGGCCTACGAGCAGCTGAAGCTGCATATCACACCTGAAAAATTTTATGTGGAAGCTTGTGA
TGATGGAGCAGATGACGTACTTACCATTGACCGTGTGTCCACAGAGGTTACCCTTGCAGTCAAGAAAGAT
GTTCCTCCTTCAGCTGTCACAAGACCAATATTTGGTATACTGGGCACAATCCATCTGGTGGCAGGTAATT
ATCTTATAGTCATTACCAAAAAGATAAAAGTAGGTGAATTTTTCAGTCATGTAGTCTGGAAAGCAACAGA
TTTTGATGTCCTTTCTTATAAGAAGACAATGTTGCACTTAACTGATATTCAGTTACAAGATAATAAAACC
TTCCTAGCGATGCTAAACCATGTCTTGAATGTGGATGGATTTTACTTTTCAACAACATATGATTTGACCC
ATACTTTGCAGCGGCTATCCAACACTAGTCCTGAATTCCAAGAAATGAGTCTCTTGGAAAGGGCAGATCA
GCGGTTTGTATGGAATGGTCATCTTCTAAGAGAACTTTCTGCACAGCCAGAGGTTCATCGGTTTGCCCTT
CCAGTGTTACATGGCTTTATTACCATGCATTCATGTTCTATTAATGGAAAATACTTTGATTGGATTCTCA
TCTCGAGGAGGAGCTGTTTCAGAGCTGGTGTGCGCTATTATGTAAGAGGAATTGATTCGGAAGGCCATGC
AGCTAACTTTGTAGAAACAGAACAAATTGTGCACTACAATGGGAGCAAAGCTTCGTTTGTACAGACTCGA
GGATCAATACCTGTTTTCTGGTCCCAAAGACCAAACCTCAAGTACAAACCACTGCCACAGATCAGCAAAG
TAGCAAATCACATGGACGGTTTCCAAAGGCATTTTGATTCCCAAGTAATTATTTATGGAAAACAAGTTAT
AATCAATCTGATTAACCAGAAGGGCTCGGAGAAGCCACTTGAGCAGACATTTGCAACAATGGTGTCTTCC
TTGGGAAGTGGAATGATGAGATACATTGCCTTTGACTTCCATAAGGAATGTAAAAATATGAGATGGGATC
GACTAAGTATTTTATTGGATCAGGTAGCAGAAATGCAAGATGAATTAAGTTATTTTCTAGTGGACTCTGC
TGGCCAGGTGGTGGCAAACCAGGAAGGCGTGTTCCGAAGCAATTGCATGGATTGTCTAGATAGAACCAAT
GTGATCCAGAGTTTGTTAGCTCGTCGTTCACTTCAGGCCCAACTTCAGAGACTAGGAGTTTTGCATGTGG
GACAAAAGCTTGAAGAACAAGATGAATTTGAGAAGATTTTCAAAAATGCCTGGGCTGACAACGCAAATGC
TTGTGCCAAGCAATATGCGGGAACTGGTGCCTTGAAGACTGACTTTACCAGAACTGGAAAGAGAACTCAT
TTGGGACTTATAATGGATGGCTGGAACTCAATGATACGATATTATAAGAACAACTTTTCCGATGGATTTA
GACAAGATTCCATAGACTTATTTCTTGGAAACTATTCAGTGGATGAATTAGAATCTCATAGTCCTTTAAG
TGTTCCAAGGGACTGGAAATTGGGACTCGTGGGCATGGCCATCGTGGGAGGCATGGCCCTGGGTGTGGCG
GGACTGGCCGGACTCATCGGACTTGCTGTGTCCAAGTCCAAATCCTGATCAGCCATACCACATTTGTAGA
GGTTTTACTTGCTTTAAAAAACCTCCCACACCTCCCCCTGAACCTGAAACATAAAATGAATGCAATTGTT
GTTGTTAACTTGTTTATTGCAGCTTATAATGGTTACAAATAAAGCAATAGCATCACAAATTTCACAAATA
AAGCATTTTTTTCACTGCATTCTAGTTGTGGTTTGTCCAAACTCATCAATGTATCTTAACGCGTAAATTG
TAAGCGTTAATATTTTGTTAAAATTCGCGTTAAATTTTTGTTAAATCAGCTCATTTTTTAACCAATAGGC
CGAAATCGGCAAAATCCCTTATAAATCAAAAGAATAGACCGAGATAGGGT
[37 nt withheld, positions 3341-3377]
AAAGAACGTGGACTCCAACGTCAAAGG
[49 nt withheld, positions 3405-3453]
T
[91 nt withheld, positions 3455-3545]
G
[124 nt withheld, positions 3547-3670]
CAGGTGGCACTTTTCGGGGAAATGTGCGCGGAACCCCTATTTGTTTATTTTTCTAAATACATTCAAATAT
GTATCCGCTCATGAGACAATAACCCTGATAAATGCTTCAATAATATTGAAAAAGGAAGAGTCCTGAGGCG
GAAAGAACCAGCTGTGGAATGTGTGTCAGTTAGGGTGTGGAAAGTCCCCAGGCTCCCCAGCAGGCAGAAG
TATGCAAAGCATGCATCTCAATTAGTCAGCAACCAGGTGTGGAAAGTCCCCAGGCTCCCCAGCAGGCAGA
AGTATGCAAAGCATGCATCTCAATTAGTCAGCAACCATAGTCCCGCCCCTAACTCCGCCCATCCCGCCCC
TAACTCCGCCCAGTTCCGCCCATTCTCCGCCCCATGGCTGACTAATTTTTTTTATTTATGCAGAGGCCGA
GGCCGCCTCGGCCTCTGAGCTATTCCAGAAGTAGTGAGGAGGCTTTTTTGGAGGCCTAGGCTTTTGCAAA
GATCGATCAAGAGACAGGATGAGGATCGTTTCGCATGATTGAACAAGATGGATTGCACGCAGGTTCTCCG
GCCGCTTGGGTGGAGAGGCTATTCGGCTATGACTGGGCACAACAGACAATCGGCTGCTCTGATGCCGCCG
TGTTCCGGCTGTCAGCGCAGGGGCGCCCGGTTCTTTTTGTCAAGACCGACCTGTCCGGTGCCCTGAATGA
ACTGCAAGACGAGGCAGCGCGGCTATCGTGGCTGGCCACGACGGGCGTTCCTTGCGCAGCTGTGCTCGAC
GTTGTCACTGAAGCGGGAAGGGACTGGCTGCTATTGGGCGAAGTGCCGGGGCAGGATCTCCTGTCATCTC
ACCTTGCTCCTGCCGAGAAAGTATCCATCATGGCTGATGCAATGCGGCGGCTGCATACGCTTGATCCGGC
TACCTGCCCATTCGACCACCAAGCGAAACATCGCATCGAGCGAGCACGTACTCGGATGGAAGCCGGTCTT
GTCGATCAGGATGATCTGGACGAAGAGCATCAGGGGCTCGCGCCAGCCGAACTGTTCGCCAGGCTCAAGG
CGAGCATGCCCGACGGCGAGGATCTCGTCGTGACCCATGGCGATGCCTGCTTGCCGAATATCATGGTGGA
AAATGGCCGCTTTTCTGGATTCATCGACTGTGGCCGGCTGGGTGTGGCGGACCGCTATCAGGACATAGCG
TTGGCTACCCGTGATATTGCTGAAGAGCTTGGCGGCGAATGGGCTGACCGCTTCCTCGTGCTTTACGGTA
TCGCCGCTCCCGATTCGCAGCGCATCGCCTTCTATCGCCTTCTTGACGAGTTCTTCTGAGCGGGACTCTG
GGGTTCGAAATGACCGACCAAGCGACGCCCAACCTGCCATCACGAGATTTCGATTCCACCGCCGCCTTCT
ATGAAAGGTTGGGCTTCGGAATCGTTTTCCGGGACGCCGGCTGGATGATCCTCCAGCGCGGGGATCTCAT
GCTGGAGTTCTTCGCCCACCCTAGGGGGAGGCTAACTGAAACACGGAAGGAGACAATACCGGAAGGAACC
CGCGCTATGACGGCAATAAAAAGACAGAATAAAACGCACGGTGTTGGGTCGTTTGTTCATAAACGCGGGG
TTCGGTCCCAGGGCTGGCACTCTGTCGATACCCCACCGAGACCCCATTGGGGCCAATACGCCCGCGTTTC
TTCCTTTTCCCCACCCCACCCCCCAAGTTCGGGTGAAGGCCCAGGGCTCGCAGCCAACGTCGGGGCGGCA
GGCCCTGCCATAGCCTCAGGTTACTCATATATACTTTAGATTGATTTAAAACTTCATTTTTAATTTAAAA
GGATCTAGGTGAAGATCCTTTTTGATAATCTCATGACCAAAATCCCTTAACGTGAGTTTTCGTTCCACTG
AGCGTCAGACCCCGTAGAAAAGATCAAAGGATCTTCTTGAGATCCTTTTTTTCTGCGCGTAATCTGCTGC
TTGCAAACAAAAAAACCACCGCTACCAGCGGTGGTTTGTTTGCCGGATCAAGAGCTACCAACTCTTTTTC
CGAAGGTAACTGGCTTCAGCAGAGCGCAGATACCAAATACTGTTCTTCTAGTGTAGCCGTAGTTAGGCCA
CCACTTCAAGAACTCTGTAGCACCGCCTACATACCTCGCTCTGCTAATCCTGTTACCAGTGGCTGCTGCC
AGTGGCGATAAGTCGTGTCTTACCGGGTTGGACTCAAGACGATAGTTACCGGATAAGGCGCAGCGGTCGG
GCTGAACGGGGGGTTCGTGCACACAGCCCAGCTTGGAGCGAACGACCTACACCGAACTGAGATACCTACA
GCGTGAGCTATGAGAAAGCGCCACGCTTCCCGAAGGGAGAAAGGCGGACAGGTATCCGGTAAGCGGCAGG
GTCGGAACAGGAGAGCGCACGAGGGAGCTTCCAGGGGGAAACGCCTGGTATCTTTATAGTCCTGTCGGGT
TTCGCCACCTCTGACTTGAGCGTCGATTTTTGTGATGCTCGTCAGGGGGGCGGAGCCTATGGAAAAACGC
CAGCAACGCGGCCTTTTTACGGTTCCTGGCCTTTTGCTGGCCTTTTGCTCACATGTTCTTTCCTGCGTTA
TCCCCTGATTCTGTGGATAACCGTATTACCGCCATGCAT
Features (pLannotate 1.2.2; 15 found; start..end, strand, type, name):
     61..364     +  enhancer       CMV enhancer: human cytomegalovirus immediate early enhancer
    365..568     +  promoter       CMV promoter: human cytomegalovirus (CMV) immediate early promoter
    617..1315    +  CDS            TagBFP: monomeric blue fluorescent protein mammalian codon-optimized
   1330..2889    +  CDS            SACM1L (fragment): SAC1_HUMAN - Also known as KIAA0851 From Homo sapiens (Human).
   2887..2985    +  CDS            FIS1 (fragment): FIS1_HUMAN - Also known as TTC11. Experimental evidence at protein level: Swiss-Prot protein existence level 1. Involved in the fragmentation of the mitochondrial network and its perinuclear clustering. Plays a minor role in the recruitment and association of the fission mediator dynamin-related protein 1 (DNM1L) to the mitochondrial surface and mitochondrial fission. Can induce cytochrome c release from the mitochondrion to the cytosol, ultimately leading to apoptosis. Also mediates peroxisomal fission. From Homo sapiens (Human).
   2988..3064    +  CDS            large T antigen (fragment): large T antigen from SV40 (simian virus 40)
   3087..3208    +  polyA_signal   SV40 poly(A) signal: SV40 polyadenylation signal
   3242..3670    -  rep_origin     f1 ori (sequence partly withheld): f1 bacteriophage origin of replication; arrow indicates direction of (+) strand synthesis
   3697..3801    +  promoter       AmpR promoter: bla
   3803..4160    +  promoter       SV40 promoter: SV40 enhancer and early promoter
   4195..4989    +  CDS            NeoR/KanR: aminoglycoside phosphotransferase from Tn5; aph(3')-II (or nptII); confers resistance to neomycin, kanamycin, and G418 (Geneticin®)
   5010..5162    +  CDS            ble (fragment): BLE_KLEPN - Experimental evidence at protein level: Swiss-Prot protein existence level 1. Binding protein with a strong affinity to the bleomycin family of antibiotics. Binds to CL990; an antimitotic-antibiotic compound. From Klebsiella pneumoniae.
   5221..5268    +  polyA_signal   HSV TK poly(A) signal: herpes simplex virus thymidine kinase polyadenylation signal (Cole and Stacy, 1985)
   5359..5375    -  polyA_signal   bGH poly(A) signal (fragment): bovine growth hormone polyadenylation signal
   5597..6185    +  rep_origin     ori: high-copy-number ColE1/pMB1/pBR322/pUC origin of replication
