[The description below was written by a language model from this plasmid's Addgene catalogue record and pLannotate feature annotations shown in this document.]
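Description:
TagBFP2-C1-SACM1LdeltaTMD-Fis1tail is a mammalian expression plasmid of about 6.3 kb built on the pTagBFP2-C1 backbone. It is maintained in E. coli through a high-copy ColE1/pUC-type origin and selected with kanamycin. The single NeoR/KanR (aminoglycoside phosphotransferase) gene sits behind tandem bacterial (bla) and SV40 early promoters and is followed by an HSV TK polyadenylation signal, so it can also confer G418 resistance in mammalian cells. An f1 origin is present as well. Short annotated fragments of ble, bGH poly(A) and SV40 large T antigen appear to be backbone remnants rather than functional elements.

The payload is one open reading frame driven by the CMV immediate early enhancer and promoter and terminated by the SV40 poly(A) signal. It encodes an N-terminal monomeric blue fluorescent protein (TagBFP2), followed by a fragment of human SACM1L (SAC1), a phosphoinositide phosphatase best known for acting on PI4P, from which the transmembrane domain has been deleted. In its place is a short C-terminal segment of human FIS1, a tail anchor that normally inserts that protein into the outer mitochondrial membrane. The fusion was assembled by Gibson cloning. The design thus relocates the SAC1 enzyme from its native membrane to mitochondria while allowing its position to be followed by blue fluorescence. According to the associated publication title, this orthogonal mitochondrial targeting was used to study plasma membrane PI4P turnover and the contribution of ORP2. The depositor notes that the SACM1L sequence carries Y433F relative to the reference genome, a common allele found in roughly 60% of sampled human alleles, which can be regarded as wild type.
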