Addgene plasmid #220078: TagBFP2-C1-SACM1LdeltaTMD-Fis1tail
Depositing lab: Gerry Hammond. Publication: Orthogonal Targeting of SAC1 to Mitochondria Implicates ORP2 as a Major Player in PM PI4P Turnover. Doyle CP, Rectenwald A, Timple L, Hammond GRV. Contact (Thousand Oaks). 2024 Feb 7;7:25152564241229272. doi: 10.1177/25152564241229272. eCollection 2024 Jan-Dec. PubMed 38327560.
Backbone
  Vector backbone: pTagBFP2-C1
  Vector type: Mammalian Expression
Growth in bacteria
  Bacterial resistance: Kanamycin, 50 μg/mL
  Growth temperature: 37°C
  Growth strain: DH5alpha
  Copy number: High Copy
Gene/Insert
  Gene/Insert name: SACM1l-Fis1tail (alt name: SAC1)
  Species: H. sapiens (human)
  Mutation: deltaTMD
  Entrez Gene: SACM1L (a.k.a. SAC1)
  Cloning method: Gibson Cloning
Depositor comments: SACM1L gene used in this plasmid contains a missense mutation Y433F relative to the human genome reference sequence. However, the short Genetic Variations database (dbSNP) shows that this allele (rs1468542) represents approximately 60% of alleles present in the human population sampled to date. This allele can therefore be viewed as ‘wild-type’.
How to cite: TagBFP2-C1-SACM1LdeltaTMD-Fis1tail was a gift from Gerry Hammond (Addgene plasmid # 220078 ; http://n2t.net/addgene:220078 ; RRID:Addgene_220078)
